Addgene plasmid #18542: T4 Lysozyme R119H WT*
Depositing lab: Brian Matthews. Depositing organization: University of Oregon.
Backbone
  Vector backbone: pHS1403
  Backbone size w/o insert (bp): 5000
  Vector type: Bacterial Expression
Growth in bacteria
  Bacterial resistance: Ampicillin, 100 μg/mL
  Growth temperature: 37°C
  Growth strain: DH5alpha
  Copy number: High Copy
Gene/Insert
  Gene/Insert name: T4 Lysozyme (alt name: A119H)
  Species: Bacteriophage T4
  Insert size (bp): 600
  Mutation: R119H WT*
  GenBank ID: NP_049736
  Entrez Gene: e (a.k.a. T4p123)
  Cloning method: Restriction Enzyme; 5′ cloning site BamHI (not destroyed); 3′ cloning site HindIII (not destroyed)
  Sequencing primers: 5′ na; 3′ GGCGTATCACGAGGCCC
Terms and licenses: Academic/Nonprofit Terms; Industry Terms: Not Available to Industry
Depositor comments: The BamHI site is 27 bp from the ATG and the HindIII site is 115 bp from the stop.
How to cite: T4 Lysozyme R119H WT* was a gift from Brian Matthews (Addgene plasmid # 18542 ; http://n2t.net/addgene:18542 ; RRID:Addgene_18542)
