[The description below was written by a language model from this plasmid's Addgene catalogue record.]
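Description:
T4 Lysozyme R119H WT* is a bacterial expression plasmid built on the pHS1403 backbone (about 5 kb without insert) that carries a mutant form of the bacteriophage T4 lysozyme gene (gene e). It is maintained in E. coli as a high-copy plasmid under ampicillin selection. The record does not include a feature table, and it does not state the promoter that drives expression, the origin of replication, or whether any tags are present.

The insert is roughly 600 bp and was cloned by restriction enzymes between a 5′ BamHI site and a 3′ HindIII site, both of which remain intact, so the fragment can be excised or exchanged. According to the depositor's comments, the BamHI site lies 27 bp from the start codon and the HindIII site 115 bp from the stop codon, so the cloned fragment includes short flanking untranslated sequence on each side of the coding region. The encoded protein carries the substitution R119H, replacing arginine at position 119 with histidine. The "WT*" designation is not defined in the record; in the T4 lysozyme literature it generally denotes the cysteine-free pseudo-wild-type background used as the reference for point mutants. The listed alternative name, A119H, disagrees with the stated mutation on the original residue, and the record does not resolve this discrepancy.

No purpose is stated explicitly, but a single-site T4 lysozyme variant in a bacterial expression vector is consistent with producing recombinant protein in E. coli for studies of how individual substitutions affect protein structure, stability or folding.
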