>Addgene plasmid #18542 | T4 Lysozyme R119H WT* | addgene partial sequence | sequence record 24328 | 3primeUP
CTANGAAAAAGCCCGCTCATTAGGCGGGCTCAGATCTGCTCATGTTTGACAGCTTATCATCGATAAGCTT
CGGCAATAAATTCTTGATATGTTTTCATATGTTTCCTTTAAATATTTTAATTAGTAATTGTCTATTCAAG
TAATTGTGAATATACTATCACAATTCCAAGAGAAAGTAAACAGCTTTATAGATTTTTATACGCGTCCCAA
GTGCCAGTTCTAAACGTTGTAATGACTCGTTTTGCGCGATTAGGTGTTTGATTATACCATCTACTTTTAG
CTAAGTTAACTGCTGCTTCATCCCAGCGTTTTTGTTGAAGCATATGTAAAGAGTTAGTAAATCCTGCCAC
ACCGGTTTCTCCCATTTGGAAAACCATATTAATCAATGCAGCGCGACGAACCGCATCAAGAGAATCATAA
ACCGGTTTTAATTTAGCATTTCTCAGAATTCCGCGAACAGCAGCATCAACATCCTGATTAAAGAGTTTTT
CAGCCTCATCTTTTGTAATTACACCATTAGTATTACGCCCAATAGCTTTATCTAATTCAGATTTAGCAGC
ATTAAGTGATGGACTTTTTGTAAGCAAATGACCGATGCCAATAGTGTAATAGCCTTCTGTGTCTTTATAG
ATTTTAAGTCTAAGACCTTCATCTATACGTAACATTTCAAATATATTCATAATACCTCCTAAGCATCGAT
GGATCCTGTTTCCTGTGTGAATTGTTATCCGCTCACAATTCCACACATTATACGAGCCGATGATAAATTG
TCACAGGGGGATGGGGAGTAGCTGATCNGGTTCNGGGTG
